Addgene plasmid #148960: pT7-MS2-HA-C1-HsGIGYF2_1-718_AI
Purpose: Mammalian Expression of HsGIGYF2_1-718
Depositing lab: Elisa Izaurralde. Depositing organization: Max Planck Institute for Developmental Biology. Publication: Molecular basis for GIGYF-Me31B complex assembly in 4EHP-mediated translational repression. Peter D, Ruscica V, Bawankar P, Weber R, Helms S, Valkov E, Igreja C, Izaurralde E. Genes Dev. 2019 Oct 1;33(19-20):1355-1360. doi: 10.1101/gad.329219.119. Epub 2019 Aug 22. PubMed 31439631.
Backbone
  Vector backbone: Unknown
  Vector type: Mammalian Expression
Growth in bacteria
  Bacterial resistance: Kanamycin, 50 μg/mL
  Growth temperature: 37°C
  Growth strain: DH5alpha
  Copy number: High Copy
Gene/Insert
  Gene/Insert name: HsGIGYF2_1-718
  Species: H. sapiens (human)
  Mutation: one silent mutation and one deletion of Q1211 compared to the sequence of NCBI: NM_015575.3 or Uniprot.: Q6Y7W6-1
  Entrez Gene: GIGYF2 (a.k.a. GYF2, PARK11, PERQ2, PERQ3, TNRC15)
  Cloning method: Unknown
Terms and licenses: Academic/Nonprofit Terms; Industry Terms: Not Available to Industry
Depositor comments: Plasmids from this collection were made available to the research community and donated after the lab closed. Please note that the sequence provided by the depositing laboratory may be theoretical/predicted or based on Sanger sequencing results. There may be discrepancies between sequencing results obtained by Addgene and the depositor sequence. If an Addgene verified sequence is not available, please contact before placing your order to request that our lab fully sequence the plasmid.
How to cite: pT7-MS2-HA-C1-HsGIGYF2_1-718_AI was a gift from Elisa Izaurralde (Addgene plasmid # 148960 ; http://n2t.net/addgene:148960 ; RRID:Addgene_148960)
