[The description below was written by a language model from this plasmid's Addgene catalogue record and pLannotate feature annotations shown in this document.]
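Description:
pT7-MS2-HA-C1-HsGIGYF2_1-718_AI is a 6.6 kb mammalian expression plasmid encoding an N-terminal fragment (residues 1–718) of human GIGYF2 fused to the bacteriophage MS2 coat protein and an HA epitope. The catalogue lists the backbone as unknown. The annotated layout is a CMV enhancer/promoter cassette terminated by an SV40 poly(A) signal, an f1 origin, a dual-promoter NeoR/KanR unit and a high-copy ColE1/pUC origin. It is propagated in E. coli under kanamycin selection. The aminoglycoside phosphotransferase gene is preceded by both a bacterial (AmpR) promoter and the SV40 early promoter and followed by the HSV TK poly(A) signal, so it could in principle also confer G418 resistance in mammalian cells.

The expression unit places a T7 promoter just downstream of the CMV promoter, which would also permit in vitro transcription by T7 RNA polymerase. The open reading frame then reads MS2 coat protein, HA tag and GIGYF2 fragment in order. The HA annotation covers only a short stretch, consistent with a single HA copy rather than a triple tag. The MS2 coat protein binds a specific RNA stem-loop, so the fusion can be tethered to reporter mRNAs carrying MS2 binding sites. This fits the associated study of GIGYF complexes in 4EHP-mediated translational repression, though the record states the purpose only as mammalian expression. The recorded mutations are one silent change and a deletion of Q1211 relative to the reference. The latter position lies outside residues 1–718, so it presumably describes the full-length parent clone. Several short annotations (HIV-1 LTR, SV40 large T antigen, ble and bGH poly(A) fragments) are likely incidental matches to vector sequence. The depositor sequence may be theoretical rather than verified.
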