Features (pLannotate 1.2.2; 17 found; start..end, strand, type, name):
     61..364     +  enhancer       CMV enhancer: human cytomegalovirus immediate early enhancer
    365..568     +  promoter       CMV promoter: human cytomegalovirus (CMV) immediate early promoter
    564..597     +  LTR            5' LTR (truncated) (fragment): truncated 5' long terminal repeat (LTR) from HIV-1
    613..631     +  promoter       T7 promoter: promoter for bacteriophage T7 RNA polymerase
    668..1054    +  CDS            MS2: bacteriophage MS2 coat protein binds to a specific stem-loop structure in the viral RNA (Peabody, 1993)
   1097..1123    +  CDS            3xHA (fragment): three tandem HA epitope tags
   1139..3292    +  CDS            GIGYF2 (fragment): GGYF2_HUMAN - Also known as KIAA0642 From Homo sapiens (Human).
   3318..3402    +  CDS            large T antigen (fragment): large T antigen from SV40 (simian virus 40)
   3425..3546    +  polyA_signal   SV40 poly(A) signal: SV40 polyadenylation signal
   3580..4008    -  rep_origin     f1 ori (sequence partly withheld): f1 bacteriophage origin of replication; arrow indicates direction of (+) strand synthesis
   4035..4139    +  promoter       AmpR promoter: bla
   4141..4498    +  promoter       SV40 promoter: SV40 enhancer and early promoter
   4533..5327    +  CDS            NeoR/KanR: aminoglycoside phosphotransferase from Tn5; aph(3')-II (or nptII); confers resistance to neomycin, kanamycin, and G418 (Geneticin®)
   5348..5500    +  CDS            ble (fragment): BLE_KLEPN - Experimental evidence at protein level: Swiss-Prot protein existence level 1. Binding protein with a strong affinity to the bleomycin family of antibiotics. Binds to CL990; an antimitotic-antibiotic compound. From Klebsiella pneumoniae.
   5559..5606    +  polyA_signal   HSV TK poly(A) signal: herpes simplex virus thymidine kinase polyadenylation signal (Cole and Stacy, 1985)
   5697..5713    -  polyA_signal   bGH poly(A) signal (fragment): bovine growth hormone polyadenylation signal
   5935..6523    +  rep_origin     ori: high-copy-number ColE1/pMB1/pBR322/pUC origin of replication
>Addgene plasmid #148960 | pT7-MS2-HA-C1-HsGIGYF2_1-718_AI | depositor full sequence | sequence record 291408 | Full Sequence
TAGTTATTAATAGTAATCAATTACGGGGTCATTAGTTCATAGCCCATATATGGAGTTCCGCGTTACATAA
CTTACGGTAAATGGCCCGCCTGGCTGACCGCCCAACGACCCCCGCCCATTGACGTCAATAATGACGTATG
TTCCCATAGTAACGCCAATAGGGACTTTCCATTGACGTCAATGGGTGGAGTATTTACGGTAAACTGCCCA
CTTGGCAGTACATCAAGTGTATCATATGCCAAGTACGCCCCCTATTGACGTCAATGACGGTAAATGGCCC
GCCTGGCATTATGCCCAGTACATGACCTTATGGGACTTTCCTACTTGGCAGTACATCTACGTATTAGTCA
TCGCTATTACCATGGTGATGCGGTTTTGGCAGTACATCAATGGGCGTGGATAGCGGTTTGACTCACGGGG
ATTTCCAAGTCTCCACCCCATTGACGTCAATGGGAGTTTGTTTTGGCACCAAAATCAACGGGACTTTCCA
AAATGTCGTAACAACTCCGCCCCATTGACGCAAATGGGCGGTAGGCGTGTACGGTGGGAGGTCTATATAA
GCAGAGCTCTCTGGCTAACTAGAGAACCCACTGCTTACTGGCTTATCGAAATTAATACGACTCACTATAG
GGAGACCCAAGCTCTAGCGCTACCGGTCGCCACCATGGCTTCTAACTTTACTCAGTTCGTTCTCGTCGAC
AATGGCGGAACTGGCGACGTGACTGTCGCCCCAAGCAACTTCGCTAACGGGGTCGCTGAATGGATCAGCT
CTAACTCGCGATCACAGGCTTACAAAGTAACCTGTAGCGTTCGTCAGAGCTCTGCGCAGAATCGCAAATA
CACCATCAAAGTCGAGGTGCCTAAAGTGGCAACCCAGACTGTTGGTGGTGAAGAGCTTCCTGTAGCCGGA
TGGAGATCTTACTTAAATATGGAACTAACCATTCCAATTTTCGCCACGAATTCCGACTGCGAGCTTATTG
TTAAGGCAATGCAAGGTCTCCTAAAAGATGGAAACCCGATTCCCTCGGCCATCGCGGCCAACTCCGGCAT
CTACGGAGGTGGAGGTGGATCTGGTGGATCTCCTCCACATATGGCTTACCCATACGATGTTCCAGATTAC
GCTCCTCCATCTCGAGCTATGGCAGCGGAAACGCAGACACTGAACTTTGGGCCTGAATGGCTCCGAGCTC
TGTCCAGTGGTGGGAGTATTACATCCCCTCCTCTTTCTCCAGCATTGCCGAAGTATAAATTAGCAGATTA
TCGTTACGGCAGAGAAGAAATGTTAGCACTTTTCCTTAAAGACAACAAGATACCTTCAGACCTTCTGGAT
AAAGAATTTCTGCCTATCCTCCAGGAGGAACCCCTTCCACCATTGGCTCTGGTACCCTTTACAGAAGAAG
AACAGAGAAACTTTTCCATGTCTGTAAATAGTGCTGCTGTCCTGCGATTGACAGGACGAGGAGGAGGAGG
AACAGTGGTGGGGGCTCCTAGAGGTCGAAGTTCTTCAAGAGGGCGAGGCAGAGGCAGAGGTGAATGTGGT
TTCTACCAAAGAAGTTTTGATGAAGTAGAGGGTGTTTTTGGTCGAGGAGGTGGCAGAGAAATGCATAGAT
CGCAGAGCTGGGAGGAAAGGGGTGACAGACGTTTTGAAAAACCAGGACGAAAAGATGTAGGGAGACCAAA
TTTTGAGGAAGGTGGACCAACATCAGTAGGGAGAAAGCATGAATTTATACGCTCAGAAAGTGAAAATTGG
CGCATCTTTAGAGAGGAACAAAATGGAGAAGATGAAGATGGAGGTTGGCGACTAGCTGGATCAAGGAGGG
ATGGAGAGAGGTGGCGACCTCACAGTCCTGATGGCCCTCGTTCTGCAGGCTGGCGGGAACACATGGAACG
ACGTCGGAGGTTTGAGTTTGATTTTCGAGATAGAGATGATGAACGGGGTTACCGAAGGGTTCGCTCTGGC
AGTGGGAGCATAGATGATGACAGGGATAGCTTGCCCGAATGGTGCTTAGAGGATGCTGAAGAAGAAATGG
GTACATTTGACTCATCTGGAGCATTCCTTTCTCTAAAAAAAGTACAGAAAGAGCCTATTCCAGAAGAGCA
GGAGATGGACTTCCGGCCTGTGGACGAAGGGGAGGAGTGCTCTGACTCTGAGGGTAGCCATAATGAAGAG
GCCAAAGAACCCGATAAGACAAATAAGAAAGAAGGAGAGAAAACAGATAGAGTAGGAGTTGAAGCTAGTG
AGGAAACTCCCCAGACCTCATCATCATCTGCTAGACCAGGTACTCCTTCAGACCATCAGTCTCAGGAAGC
ATCACAGTTTGAGAGGAAAGATGAACCAAAAACTGAGCAAACGGAAAAAGCTGAAGAGGAGACTCGGATG
GAAAATAGTCTACCAGCCAAAGTGCCCAGCAGAGGGGATGAAATGGTTGCTGATGTCCAGCAGCCCCTGT
CGCAGATTCCTTCAGATACAGCCTCTCCTCTTCTCATACTTCCACCTCCTGTTCCCAATCCTAGTCCTAC
TCTCCGGCCAGTTGAAACACCAGTTGTAGGTGCTCCTGGTATGGGCAGTGTTTCCACAGAACCTGATGAT
GAAGAAGGTCTCAAACATTTGGAGCAGCAAGCTGAGAAAATGGTGGCTTATCTCCAAGACAGTGCACTAG
ATGATGAAAGATTGGCATCAAAACTGCAAGAGCACAGAGCTAAAGGAGTGTCGATTCCATTGATGCATGA
AGCAATGCAGAAGTGGTATTACAAAGATCCTCAGGGAGAAATTCAAGGTCCCTTCAATAATCAGGAGATG
GCAGAATGGTTTCAGGCGGGCTATTTTACTATGTCTTTATTGGTGAAGAGAGCGTGTGATGAAAGCTTCC
AACCTCTTGGCGATATCATGAAAATGTGGGGAAGGGTTCCCTTTTCTCCAGGTCCAGCTCCCCCTCCTCA
TATGGGAGAGCTGGACCAGGAACGACTGACCAGGCAGCAAGAACTCACAGCCTTATACCAGATGCAGCAC
CTGCAGTACCAGCAGTTTTTAATACAACAACAATATGCACAGGTTTTGGCCCAACAGCAGAAAGCAGCAC
TGTCTTCCCAGCAGCAGCAGCAGTTGGCACTTCTTCTTCAACAGTTTCAGACCTTGAAGATGAGAATATC
TGATCAGAACATCATTCCCTCAGTAACTAGGTCTGTGTCCGTGCCAGATACTGGCTCTATCTGGGAGCTT
CAGCCAACAGCTTCACAGCCTACAGTTTGGGAAGGTGGTAGTGTATGGGATCTTCCTCTGGACACCACGA
CATGAGGATCCACCGGATCTAGATAACTGATCATAATCAGCCATACCACATTTGTAGAGGTTTTACTTGC
TTTAAAAAACCTCCCACACCTCCCCCTGAACCTGAAACATAAAATGAATGCAATTGTTGTTGTTAACTTG
TTTATTGCAGCTTATAATGGTTACAAATAAAGCAATAGCATCACAAATTTCACAAATAAAGCATTTTTTT
CACTGCATTCTAGTTGTGGTTTGTCCAAACTCATCAATGTATCTTAACGCGTAAATTGTAAGCGTTAATA
TTTTGTTAAAATTCGCGTTAAATTTTTGTTAAATCAGCTCATTTTTTAACCAATAGGCCGAAATCGGCAA
AATCCCTTATAAATCAAAAGAATAGACCGAGATAGGGT
[37 nt withheld, positions 3679-3715]
AAAGAACGTGGACTCCAACGTCAAAGG
[49 nt withheld, positions 3743-3791]
T
[91 nt withheld, positions 3793-3883]
G
[124 nt withheld, positions 3885-4008]
CAGGTGGCACTTTTCGGGGAAATGTGCGCGGAACCCCTATTTGTTTATTTTTCTAAATACATTCAAATAT
GTATCCGCTCATGAGACAATAACCCTGATAAATGCTTCAATAATATTGAAAAAGGAAGAGTCCTGAGGCG
GAAAGAACCAGCTGTGGAATGTGTGTCAGTTAGGGTGTGGAAAGTCCCCAGGCTCCCCAGCAGGCAGAAG
TATGCAAAGCATGCATCTCAATTAGTCAGCAACCAGGTGTGGAAAGTCCCCAGGCTCCCCAGCAGGCAGA
AGTATGCAAAGCATGCATCTCAATTAGTCAGCAACCATAGTCCCGCCCCTAACTCCGCCCATCCCGCCCC
TAACTCCGCCCAGTTCCGCCCATTCTCCGCCCCATGGCTGACTAATTTTTTTTATTTATGCAGAGGCCGA
GGCCGCCTCGGCCTCTGAGCTATTCCAGAAGTAGTGAGGAGGCTTTTTTGGAGGCCTAGGCTTTTGCAAA
GATCGATCAAGAGACAGGATGAGGATCGTTTCGCATGATTGAACAAGATGGATTGCACGCAGGTTCTCCG
GCCGCTTGGGTGGAGAGGCTATTCGGCTATGACTGGGCACAACAGACAATCGGCTGCTCTGATGCCGCCG
TGTTCCGGCTGTCAGCGCAGGGGCGCCCGGTTCTTTTTGTCAAGACCGACCTGTCCGGTGCCCTGAATGA
ACTGCAAGACGAGGCAGCGCGGCTATCGTGGCTGGCCACGACGGGCGTTCCTTGCGCAGCTGTGCTCGAC
GTTGTCACTGAAGCGGGAAGGGACTGGCTGCTATTGGGCGAAGTGCCGGGGCAGGATCTCCTGTCATCTC
ACCTTGCTCCTGCCGAGAAAGTATCCATCATGGCTGATGCAATGCGGCGGCTGCATACGCTTGATCCGGC
TACCTGCCCATTCGACCACCAAGCGAAACATCGCATCGAGCGAGCACGTACTCGGATGGAAGCCGGTCTT
GTCGATCAGGATGATCTGGACGAAGAGCATCAGGGGCTCGCGCCAGCCGAACTGTTCGCCAGGCTCAAGG
CGAGCATGCCCGACGGCGAGGATCTCGTCGTGACCCATGGCGATGCCTGCTTGCCGAATATCATGGTGGA
AAATGGCCGCTTTTCTGGATTCATCGACTGTGGCCGGCTGGGTGTGGCGGACCGCTATCAGGACATAGCG
TTGGCTACCCGTGATATTGCTGAAGAGCTTGGCGGCGAATGGGCTGACCGCTTCCTCGTGCTTTACGGTA
TCGCCGCTCCCGATTCGCAGCGCATCGCCTTCTATCGCCTTCTTGACGAGTTCTTCTGAGCGGGACTCTG
GGGTTCGAAATGACCGACCAAGCGACGCCCAACCTGCCATCACGAGATTTCGATTCCACCGCCGCCTTCT
ATGAAAGGTTGGGCTTCGGAATCGTTTTCCGGGACGCCGGCTGGATGATCCTCCAGCGCGGGGATCTCAT
GCTGGAGTTCTTCGCCCACCCTAGGGGGAGGCTAACTGAAACACGGAAGGAGACAATACCGGAAGGAACC
CGCGCTATGACGGCAATAAAAAGACAGAATAAAACGCACGGTGTTGGGTCGTTTGTTCATAAACGCGGGG
TTCGGTCCCAGGGCTGGCACTCTGTCGATACCCCACCGAGACCCCATTGGGGCCAATACGCCCGCGTTTC
TTCCTTTTCCCCACCCCACCCCCCAAGTTCGGGTGAAGGCCCAGGGCTCGCAGCCAACGTCGGGGCGGCA
GGCCCTGCCATAGCCTCAGGTTACTCATATATACTTTAGATTGATTTAAAACTTCATTTTTAATTTAAAA
GGATCTAGGTGAAGATCCTTTTTGATAATCTCATGACCAAAATCCCTTAACGTGAGTTTTCGTTCCACTG
AGCGTCAGACCCCGTAGAAAAGATCAAAGGATCTTCTTGAGATCCTTTTTTTCTGCGCGTAATCTGCTGC
TTGCAAACAAAAAAACCACCGCTACCAGCGGTGGTTTGTTTGCCGGATCAAGAGCTACCAACTCTTTTTC
CGAAGGTAACTGGCTTCAGCAGAGCGCAGATACCAAATACTGTCCTTCTAGTGTAGCCGTAGTTAGGCCA
CCACTTCAAGAACTCTGTAGCACCGCCTACATACCTCGCTCTGCTAATCCTGTTACCAGTGGCTGCTGCC
AGTGGCGATAAGTCGTGTCTTACCGGGTTGGACTCAAGACGATAGTTACCGGATAAGGCGCAGCGGTCGG
GCTGAACGGGGGGTTCGTGCACACAGCCCAGCTTGGAGCGAACGACCTACACCGAACTGAGATACCTACA
GCGTGAGCTATGAGAAAGCGCCACGCTTCCCGAAGGGAGAAAGGCGGACAGGTATCCGGTAAGCGGCAGG
GTCGGAACAGGAGAGCGCACGAGGGAGCTTCCAGGGGGAAACGCCTGGTATCTTTATAGTCCTGTCGGGT
TTCGCCACCTCTGACTTGAGCGTCGATTTTTGTGATGCTCGTCAGGGGGGCGGAGCCTATGGAAAAACGC
CAGCAACGCGGCCTTTTTACGGTTCCTGGCCTTTTGCTGGCCTTTTGCTCACATGTTCTTTCCTGCGTTA
TCCCCTGATTCTGTGGATAACCGTATTACCGCCATGCAT
